>Addgene plasmid #104268 | pHH0103 DYSTROPHIN WW domain | addgene full sequence | sequence record 203487 | Addgene NGS Result
TTGACAATTAATCATCGGCTCGTATAATGTGTGGAATTGTGAGCGGATAACAATTTCACACAGGAAACAG
CCAGTCCGTTTAGGTGTTTTCACGAGCACTTCACCAACAAGGACCATAGATTATGAAAATCGAAGAACAC
CATCACCATCACCATTCCAGCGGTAAGCTTATGTCCCCTATACTAGGTTATTGGAAAATTAAGGGCCTTG
TGCAACCCACTCGACTTCTTTTGGAATATCTTGAAGAAAAATATGAAGAGCATTTGTATGAGCGCGATGA
AGGTGATAAATGGCGAAACAAAAAGTTTGAATTGGGTTTGGAGTTTCCCAATCTTCCTTATTATATTGAT
GGTGATGTTAAATTAACACAGTCTATGGCCATCATACGTTATATAGCTGACAAGCACAACATGTTGGGTG
GTTGTCCAAAAGAGCGTGCAGAGATTTCAATGCTTGAAGGAGCGGTTTTGGATATTAGATACGGTGTTTC
GAGAATTGCATATAGTAAAGACTTTGAAACTCTCAAAGTTGATTTTCTTAGCAAGCTACCTGAAATGCTG
AAAATGTTCGAAGATCGTTTATGTCATAAAACATATTTAAATGGTGATCATGTAACCCATCCTGACTTCA
TGTTGTATGACGCTCTTGATGTTGTTTTATACATGGACCCAATGTGCCTGGATGCGTTCCCAAAATTAGT
TTGTTTTAAAAAACGTATTGAAGCTATCCCACAAATTGATAAGTACTTGAAATCCAGCAAGTATATAGCA
TGGCCTTTGCAGGGCTGGCAAGCCACGTTTGGTGGTGGCGACCATCCTCCAAAATCGGATCTGGAAGTTC
TGTTCCAGGGGCCCCTGTCCAGCGGTCTGGTTCCGCGTGGTTCCGGTACCGCGGCCCAGCCGGCCGAAAA
TCTGTACTTCCAAGGTCGTCGTGCCTCTGTGGAGCTCCTGTCTACGAGTGTGCAAGGTCCGTGGGAACGT
GCTATCAGCCCGAATAAAGTCCCGTATTACATCAATCATGAAACCCAAACGACGTGCTGGGATCATCCGA
AAATGACCGAACTGTAGGCGGCCGCATA
[142 nt withheld, positions 1079-1220]
C
[98 nt withheld, positions 1222-1319]
AGTTTGTACTGGTGACGAAACTCAGTGTCTAGCTAGAGTGGC
[149 nt withheld, positions 1362-1510]
T
[41 nt withheld, positions 1512-1552]
T
[62 nt withheld, positions 1554-1615]
A
[35 nt withheld, positions 1617-1651]
CCTCCCTCAATCGGTTGAATGTCGCCCTTTTGTCTTTGGCGCTGGTAAACCATATGAA
[86 nt withheld, positions 1710-1795]
T
[54 nt withheld, positions 1797-1850]
CTAGCGCCGCCCTATACCTTGTCTGCCTCCCCGCGTTGCGTCGCGGTGCATGGAGCCGGGCCACCTCGAC
CTGAATGGAAGCCGGCGGCACCTCGCTAACGGATTCACCACTCCAAGAATTGGAGCCAATCAATTCTTGC
GGAGAACTGTGAATGCGCAAACCAACCCTTGGCAGAACATATCCATCGCGTCCGCCATCTCCAGCAGCCG
CACGCGGCGCATCTCGGGCAGCGTTGGGTCCTGGCCACGGGTGCGCATGATCGTGCTCCTGTCGTTGAGG
ACCCGGCTAGGCTGGCGGGGTTGCCTTACTGGTTAGCAGAATGAATCACCGATACGCGAGCGAACGTGAA
GCGACTGCTGCTGCAAAACGTCTGCGACCTGAGCAACAACATGAATGGTCTTCGGTTTCCGTGTTTCGTA
AAGTCTGGAAACGCGGAAGTCAGCGCCCTGCACCATTATGTTCCGGATCTGCATCGCAGGATGCTGCTGG
CTACCCTGTGGAACACCTACATCTGTATTAACGAAGCGCTGGCATTGACCCTGAGTGATTTTTCTCTGGT
CCCGCCGCATCCATACCGCCAGTTGTTTACCCTCACAACGTTCCAGTAACCGGGCATGTTCATCATCAGT
AACCCGTATCGTGAGCATCCTCTCTCGTTTCATCGGTATCATTACCCCCATGAACAGAAATCCCCCTTAC
ACGGAGGCATCAGTGACCAAACAGGAAAAAACCGCCCTTAACATGGCCCGCTTTATCAGAAGCCAGACAT
TAACGCTTCTGGAGAAACTCAACGAGCTGGACGCGGATGAACAGGCAGACATCTGTGAATCGCTTCACGA
CCACGCTGATGAGCTTTACCGCAGGATCCGCGAAATTGTAAGCGTTAATATTTTGTTAAAATTCGCGTTA
AATTTTTGTTAAATCAGCTCATTTTTTAACCAATAGGCCGAAATCGGCAAAATCCCTTATAAATCAAAAG
AATAGACCGAGATAGGGT
[37 nt withheld, positions 2849-2885]
AAAGAACGTGGACTCCAACGTCAAAGG
[49 nt withheld, positions 2913-2961]
T
[91 nt withheld, positions 2963-3053]
G
[124 nt withheld, positions 3055-3178]
CGCGGATCCTGCCTCGCGCGTTTCGGTGATGACGGTGAAAACCTCTGACACATGCAGCTCCCGGAGACGG
TCACAGCTTGTCTGTAAGCGGATGCCGGGAGCAGACAAGCCCGTCAGGGCGCGTCAGCGGGTGTTGGCGG
GTGTCGGGGCGCAGCCATGACCCAGTCACGTAGCGATAGCGGAGTGTATACTGGCTTAACTATGCGGCAT
CAGAGCAGATTGTACTGAGAGTGCACCATATGCGGTGTGAAATACCGCACAGATGCGTAAGGAGAAAATA
CCGCATCAGGCGCTCTTCCGCTTCCTCGCTCACTGACTCGCTGCGCTCGGTCGTTCGGCTGCGGCGAGCG
GTATCAGCTCACTCAAAGGCGGTAATACGGTTATCCACAGAATCAGGGGATAACGCAGGAAAGAACATGT
GAGCAAAAGGCCAGCAAAAGGCCAGGAACCGTAAAAAGGCCGCGTTGCTGGCGTTTTTCCATAGGCTCCG
CCCCCCTGACGAGCATCACAAAAATCGACGCTCAAGTCAGAGGTGGCGAAACCCGACAGGACTATAAAGA
TACCAGGGTTTCCCCCTGGAAGCTCCCTCGTGCGCTCTCCTGTTCCGACCCTGCCGCTTACCGGATACCT
GTCCGCCTTTCTCCCTTCGGGAAGCGTGGCGCTTTCTCATAGCTCACGCTGTAGGTATCTCAGTTCGGTG
TAGGTCGTTCGCTCCAAGCTGGGCTGTGTGCACGAACCCCCCGTTCAGCCCGACCGCTGCGCCTTATCCG
GTAACTATCGTCTTGAGTCCAACCCGGTAAGACACGACTTATCGCCACTGGCAGCAGCCACTGGTAACAG
GATTAGCAGAGCGAGGTATGTAGGCGGTGCTACAGAGTTCTTGAAGTGGTGGCCTAACTACGGCTACACT
AGAAGGACAGTATTTGGTATCTGCGCTCTGCTGAAGCCAGTTACCTTCGGAAAAAGAGTTGGTAGCTCTT
GATCCGGCAAACAAACCACCGCTGGTAGCGGTGGTTTTTTTGTTTGCAAGCAGCAGATTACGCGCAGAAA
AAAAGGATCTCAAGAAGATCCTTTGATCTTTTCTACGGGGTCTGACGCTCAGTGGAACGAAAACTCACGT
TAAGGGATTTTGGTCATGAGATTATCAAAAAGGATCTTCACCTAGATCCTTTTAAATTAAAAATGAAGTT
TTAAATCAATCTAAAGTATATATGAGTAAACTTGGTCTGACAGTTACCAATGCTTAATCAGTGAGGCACC
TATCTCAGCGATCTGTCTATTTCGTTCATCCATAGTTGCCTGACTCCCCGTCGTGTAGATAACTACGATA
CGGGAGGGCTTACCATCTGGCCCCAGTGCTGCAATGATACCGCGAGACCCACGCTCACCGGCTCCAGATT
TATCAGCAATAAACCAGCCAGCCGGAAGGGCCGAGCGCAGAAGTGGTCCTGCAACTTTATCCGCCTCCAT
CCAGTCTATTAATTGTTGCCGGGAAGCTAGAGTAAGTAGTTCGCCAGTTAATAGTTTGCGCAACGTTGTT
GCCATTGCTGCAGGCATCGTGGTGTCACGCTCGTCGTTTGGTATGGCTTCATTCAGCTCCGGTTCCCAAC
GATCAAGGCGAGTTACATGATCCCCCATGTTGTGCAAAAAAGCGGTTAGCTCCTTCGGTCCTCCGATCGT
TGTCAGAAGTAAGTTGGCCGCAGTGTTATCACTCATGGTTATGGCAGCACTGCATAATTCTCTTACTGTC
ATGCCATCCGTAAGATGCTTTTCTGTGACTGGTGAGTACTCAACCAAGTCATTCTGAGAATAGTGTATGC
GGCGACCGAGTTGCTCTTGCCCGGCGTCAACACGGGATAATACCGCGCCACATAGCAGAACTTTAAAAGT
GCTCATCATTGGAAAACGTTCTTCGGGGCGAAAACTCTCAAGGATCTTACCGCTGTTGAGATCCAGTTCG
ATGTAACCCACTCGTGCACCCAACTGATCTTCAGCATCTTTTACTTTCACCAGCGTTTCTGGGTGAGCAA
AAACAGGAAGGCAAAATGCCGCAAAAAAGGGAATAAGGGCGACACGGAAATGTTGAATACTCATACTCTT
CCTTTTTCAATATTATTGAAGCATTTATCAGGGTTATTGTCTCATGAGCGGATACATATTTGAATGTATT
TAGAAAAATAAACAAATAGGGGTTCCGCGCACATTTCCCCGAAAAGTGCCACCTGACGTCTAAGAAACCA
TTATTATCATGACATTAACCTATAAAAATAGGCGTATCACGAGGCCCTTTCGTCTTCAAGAATTCCCGAC
ACCATCGAATGGTGCAAAACCTTTCGCGGTATGGCATGATAGCGCCCGGAAGAGAGTCAATTCAGGGTGG
TGAATGTGAAACCAGTAACGTTATACGATGTCGCAGAGTATGCCGGTGTCTCTTATCAGACCGTTTCCCG
CGTGGTGAACCAGGCCAGCCACGTTTCTGCGAAAACGCGGGAAAAAGTGGAAGCGGCGATGGCGGAGCTG
AATTACATTCCCAACCGCGTGGCACAACAACTGGCGGGCAAACAGTCGTTGCTGATTGGCGTTGCCACCT
CCAGTCTGGCCCTGCACGCGCCGTCGCAAATTGTCGCGGCGATTAAATCTCGCGCCGATCAACTGGGTGC
CAGCGTGGTGGTGTCGATGGTAGAACGAAGCGGCGTCGAAGCCTGTAAAGCGGCGGTGCACAATCTTCTC
GCGCAACGCGTCAGTGGGCTGATCATTAACTATCCGCTGGATGACCAGGATGCCATTGCTGTGGAAGCTG
CCTGCACTAATGTTCCGGCGTTATTTCTTGATGTCTCTGACCAGACACCCATCAACAGTATTATTTTCTC
CCATGAAGACGGTACGCGACTGGGCGTGGAGCATCTGGTCGCATTGGGTCACCAGCAAATCGCGCTGTTA
GCGGGCCCATTAAGTTCTGTCTCGGCGCGTCTGCGTCTGGCTGGCTGGCATAAATATCTCACTCGCAATC
AAATTCAGCCGATAGCGGAACGGGAAGGCGACTGGAGTGCCATGTCCGGTTTTCAACAAACCATGCAAAT
GCTGAATGAGGGCATCGTTCCCACTGCGATGCTGGTTGCCAACGATCAGATGGCGCTGGGCGCAATGCGC
GCCATTACCGAGTCCGGGCTGCGCGTTGGTGCGGATATCTCGGTAGTGGGATACGACGATACCGAAGACA
GCTCATGTTATATCCCGCCGTTAACCACCATCAAACAGGATTTTCGCCTGCTGGGGCAAACCAGCGTGGA
CCGCTTGCTGCAACTCTCTCAGGGCCAGGCGGTGAAGGGCAATCAGCTGTTGCCCGTCTCACTGGTGAAA
AGAAAAACCACCCTGGCGCCCAATACGCAAACCGCCTCTCCCCGCGCGTTGGCCGATTCATTAATGCAGC
TGGCACGACAGGTTTCCCGACTGGAAAGCGGGCAGTGAGCGCAACGCAATTAATGTAAGTTAGCTCACTC
ATTAGGCACAATTCTCATGTTTGACAGCTTATCATCGACTGCACGGTGCACCAATGCTTCTGGCGTCAGG
CAGCCATCGGAAGCTGTGGTATGGCTGTGCAGGTCGTAAATCACTGCATAATTCGTGTCGCTCAAGGCGC
ACTCCCGTTCTGGATAATGTTTTTTGCGCCGACATCATAACGGTTCTGGCAAATATTCTGAAATGAGCTG
Features (pLannotate 1.2.2; 21 found; start..end, strand, type, name):
      1..29      +  promoter       tac promoter: strong E. coli promoter; hybrid between the trp and lac UV5 promoters
     37..53      +  protein_bind   lac operator: The lac repressor binds to the lac operator to inhibit transcription in E. coli. This inhibition can be relieved by adding lactose or isopropyl-β-D-thiogalactopyranoside (IPTG). lac repressor encoded by lacI
    138..155     +  CDS            6xHis: 6xHis affinity tag
    171..824     +  CDS            GST26_SCHJA: Experimental evidence at protein level: Swiss-Prot protein existence level 1. GST isoenzymes appear to play a central role in the parasite detoxification system. Other functions are also suspected including a role in increasing the solubility of haematin in the parasite gut. From Schistosoma japonicum (Blood fluke).
    936..1064    +  CDS            Drp2 (fragment): DRP2_MOUSE - Experimental evidence at protein level: Swiss-Prot protein existence level 1. Required for normal myelination and for normal organization of the cytoplasm and the formation of Cajal bands in myelinating Schwann cells (PubMed:22764250). Required for normal PRX location at appositions between the abaxonal surface of the myelin sheath and the Schwann cell plasma membrane (PubMed:22764250). Possibly involved in membrane-cytoskeleton interactions of the central nervous system. From Mus musculus (Mouse).
   1083..1130    +  terminator     fd terminator (sequence withheld): central terminator from bacteriophage fd (Otsuka and Kunisawa, 1982)
   1135..1347    +  CDS            M13 gene III (fragment) (sequence partly withheld): pIII; III; minor coat protein
   1362..1832    +  CDS            M13 gene III (fragment) (sequence partly withheld): pIII; III; minor coat protein
   1854..1924    +  CDS            TcR (fragment): tetracycline efflux protein; tet; confers resistance to tetracycline
   2166..2546    -  CDS            YPB1_ECOLX: Protein predicted: Swiss-Prot protein existence level 4. From Escherichia coli.
   2563..2714    +  CDS            rop (fragment): Rop protein, which maintains plasmids at low copy number; rop
   2750..3178    -  rep_origin     f1 ori (sequence partly withheld): f1 bacteriophage origin of replication; arrow indicates direction of (+) strand synthesis
   3187..3226    +  CDS            rop (fragment): Rop protein, which maintains plasmids at low copy number; rop
   3328..3468    +  misc_feature   bom: basis of mobility region from pBR322
   3654..4241    -  rep_origin     ori: high-copy-number ColE1/pMB1/pBR322/pUC origin of replication
   4412..5272    -  CDS            AmpR: β-lactamase; bla; confers resistance to ampicillin, carbenicillin, and related antibiotics
   5273..5377    -  promoter       AmpR promoter: bla
   5486..5563    +  promoter       lacIq promoter: lacI (mutant); In the lacIq allele, a single base change in the promoter boosts expression of the lacI gene about 10-fold.
   5564..6646    +  CDS            lacI: lac repressor; lacI; The lac repressor binds to the lac operator to inhibit transcription in E. coli. This inhibition can be relieved by adding lactose or isopropyl-β-D-thiogalactopyranoside (IPTG).
   6659..6680    +  protein_bind   CAP binding site: CAP binding activates transcription in the presence of cAMP. E. coli catabolite activator protein
   6699..6716    +  promoter       tet promoter (fragment): E. coli promoter for tetracycline efflux protein gene
