[The description below was written by a language model from this plasmid's Addgene catalogue record and pLannotate feature annotations shown in this document.]
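Description:
pHH0103 DYSTROPHIN WW domain is a 6.9 kb bacterial expression plasmid that produces the WW domain of human dystrophin (DMD) as a GST fusion protein in E. coli. The 183 bp insert, codon-optimized for bacterial expression, was cloned between SfiI and NotI sites downstream of the backbone-encoded Schistosoma japonicum glutathione S-transferase. Transcription is driven by the hybrid tac promoter under control of a lac operator. The plasmid also carries lacI behind the lacIq promoter, so expression is repressed until induced with IPTG. The feature table additionally shows a 6xHis tag just upstream of GST, giving two options for affinity purification. According to the depositor comments, a linker between GST and the WW domain contains a TEV protease-type recognition motif, which would allow the domain to be released from the tags. The annotation software labels the insert region as a fragment of mouse dystrophin-related protein 2. This most likely reflects homology between WW domains of the dystrophin family rather than a different insert.

The plasmid is propagated through a ColE1/pMB1-type origin with ampicillin selection (AmpR, β-lactamase), and the record lists copy number as unknown. An f1 origin interrupts the rop remnants and could support single-stranded DNA production. Downstream of the insert lie an fd phage terminator and fragments of M13 gene III, along with partial tetracycline-resistance and tet promoter sequences. These suggest the backbone derives from a phage-display phagemid, though the record does not say so. The stated purpose is bacterial production of the isolated WW domain; the record does not describe downstream applications.
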