Addgene plasmid #104268: pHH0103 DYSTROPHIN WW domain
Purpose: Bacterial expression of WW domain from DYSTROPHIN
Depositing lab: Sachdev Sidhu & Marius Sudol. Depositing organization: University of Toronto.
Backbone
  Vector backbone: pHH0103
  Vector type: Bacterial Expression
Growth in bacteria
  Bacterial resistance: Ampicillin, 100 μg/mL
  Growth temperature: 37°C
  Growth strain: DH5alpha
  Copy number: Unknown
Gene/Insert
  Gene/Insert name: DYSTROPHIN WW domain
  Species: H. sapiens (human)
  Insert size (bp): 183
  Mutation: codon optimized for expression in bacteria
  Entrez Gene: DMD (a.k.a. BMD, CMD3B, DXS142, DXS164, DXS206, DXS230, DXS239, DXS268, DXS269, DXS270, DXS272, MRX85)
  Promoter: tac
  Tag / fusion protein: GST (N terminal on backbone)
  Cloning method: Restriction Enzyme; 5′ cloning site SfiI (unknown if destroyed); 3′ cloning site NotI (unknown if destroyed)
  Sequencing primers: 5′ pGEX-5'
Terms and licenses: Academic/Nonprofit Terms; Industry Terms: Not Available to Industry
Depositor comments: Amino acid sequence: Linker - ENLYFQGRRASV(gagctc) and WW domain - LSTSVQGPWERAISPNKVPYYINHETQTTCWDHPKMTEL
How to cite: pHH0103 DYSTROPHIN WW domain was a gift from Sachdev Sidhu & Marius Sudol (Addgene plasmid # 104268 ; http://n2t.net/addgene:104268 ; RRID:Addgene_104268)
