>Addgene plasmid #104268 | pHH0103 DYSTROPHIN WW domain | depositor partial sequence | sequence record 197420 | WW domain with linker
GGCCCAGCCGGCCGAAAATCTGTACTTCCAAGGTCGTCGTGCCTCTGTGGAGCTCCTGTCTACGAGTGTG
CAAGGTCCGTGGGAACGTGCTATCAGCCCGAATAAAGTCCCGTATTACATCAATCATGAAACCCAAACGA
CGTGCTGGGATCATCCGAAAATGACCGAACTGTAGGCGGCCGC
